>Addgene plasmid #18233 | T4 Lysozyme K16E K135E | addgene partial sequence | sequence record 24020 | 3primeUP
CTNCGAAAAGCCCGCTCATTAGGCGGGCTCAGATCTGCTCATGTTTGACAGCTTATCATCGATAAGCTTC
GGCAATAAATTCTTGATATGTTTTCATATGTTTCCTTTAAATATTTTAATTAGTAATTGTCTATTCAAGT
AATTGTGAATATACTATCACAATTCCAAGAGAAAGTAAACAGCTTTATAGATTTTTATACGCGTCCCAAG
TGCCAGTTCTAAACGTTGTAATGACTCGTTTTGCGCGATTAGGTGTTTGATTATACCATCTACTTTCAGC
TAAGTTAACTGCTGCTTCATCCCAGCGTTTTTGTTGAAGCATACGTAAAGAGTTAGTAAATCCTGCCACA
CCGGTTTCTCCCATTTGGAAAACCATATTAATCAATGCACAGCGACGAACCGCATCAAGAGAATCATAAA
CCGGTTTTAATTTAGCATTTCTCAGAATTCCGCGAACAGCAGCATCAACATCCTGATTAAAGAGTTTTTC
AGCCTCATCTTTTGTAATTACACCATTGCAATTACGCCCAATAGCTTTATCTAATTCAGATTTAGCAGCA
TTAAGTGATGGACTTTTTGTAAGCAAATGACCGATGCCAATAGTGTAATAGCCTTCTGTGTCTTTATAGA
TTTCAAGTCTAAGACCTTCATCTATACGTAACATTTCAAATATATTCATAATACCTCCTAAGCATCGATG
GATCCTGTTTCCTGTGTGAAATTGTTATCCGCTCACAATTCCACACATTATACGAGCCGATGATTANTGT
CACAGGGGGATGGGGAGTAGCTCATCGATGNGAATCCGTAA
