[The description below was written by a language model from this plasmid's Addgene catalogue record.]
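Description:
T4 Lysozyme K16E K135E is a bacterial expression plasmid built on the pHS1403 backbone (about 5 kb without insert) that carries a double-mutant version of the bacteriophage T4 lysozyme gene (gene e). It is maintained in E. coli as a high-copy plasmid under ampicillin selection. The record does not name the origin of replication, and no feature table is provided, so the detailed layout of the backbone cannot be described from the information given.

The insert is roughly 600 bp and encodes T4 lysozyme with two lysine-to-glutamate substitutions, at positions 16 and 135; the record also lists the alternative name 218EE. Each change replaces a positively charged side chain with a negatively charged one, so the variant has an altered net charge relative to the parental protein. The fragment was cloned between BamHI and HindIII sites, both of which remain intact. According to the depositor's comments, the BamHI site lies 27 bp from the start codon and the HindIII site 115 bp from the stop codon, so the insert includes short flanking untranslated sequence on either side of the coding region and can be excised or swapped as a cassette. No fusion tags or reporters are recorded, and the promoter driving expression is not stated.

The specific purpose is not given in the record, but a defined point-mutant lysozyme in a bacterial expression vector is suited to producing recombinant protein in E. coli for comparison with other variants, for example in studies of how charged surface residues affect protein stability, structure or activity.
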