Addgene plasmid #18233: T4 Lysozyme K16E K135E
Depositing lab: Brian Matthews. Depositing organization: University of Oregon.
Backbone
  Vector backbone: pHS1403
  Backbone size w/o insert (bp): 5000
  Vector type: Bacterial Expression
Growth in bacteria
  Bacterial resistance: Ampicillin, 100 μg/mL
  Growth temperature: 37°C
  Growth strain: DH5alpha
  Copy number: High Copy
Gene/Insert
  Gene/Insert name: T4 Lysozyme (alt name: 218EE)
  Species: Bacteriophage T4
  Insert size (bp): 600
  Mutation: K16E K135E
  GenBank ID: NP_049736
  Entrez Gene: e (a.k.a. T4p123)
  Cloning method: Restriction Enzyme; 5′ cloning site BamHI (not destroyed); 3′ cloning site HindIII (not destroyed)
  Sequencing primers: 5′ na; 3′ GGCGTATCACGAGGCCC
Terms and licenses: Academic/Nonprofit Terms; Industry Terms: Not Available to Industry
Depositor comments: The BamHI site is 27 bp from the ATG and the HindIII site is 115 bp from the stop.
How to cite: T4 Lysozyme K16E K135E was a gift from Brian Matthews (Addgene plasmid # 18233 ; http://n2t.net/addgene:18233 ; RRID:Addgene_18233)
